Addgene plasmid #187762: MAC_C_LTK
Purpose: MAC-tagged gene expression of human LTK
Depositing lab: Markku Varjosalo. Depositing organization: University of Helsinki, Institute of Biotechnology. Publication: Physical and functional interactome atlas of human receptor tyrosine kinases. Salokas K, Liu X, Ohman T, Chowdhury I, Gawriyski L, Keskitalo S, Varjosalo M. EMBO Rep. 2022 Apr 5:e54041. doi: 10.15252/embr.202154041. PubMed 35384245.
Backbone
  Vector backbone: MAC-tag-C
  Vector type: Mammalian Expression
Growth in bacteria
  Bacterial resistance: Ampicillin, 100 μg/mL
  Growth temperature: 37°C
  Growth strain: DH5alpha
  Copy number: High Copy
Gene/Insert
  Gene/Insert name: LTK
  Species: H. sapiens (human)
  Entrez Gene: LTK (a.k.a. TYK1)
  Cloning method: Gateway Cloning
Terms and licenses: Academic/Nonprofit Terms; Industry Terms: Not Available to Industry
How to cite: MAC_C_LTK was a gift from Markku Varjosalo (Addgene plasmid # 187762 ; http://n2t.net/addgene:187762 ; RRID:Addgene_187762)
