[The description below was written by a language model from this plasmid's Addgene catalogue record and pLannotate feature annotations shown in this document.]
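Description:
MAC_C_LTK is a mammalian expression plasmid of about 8.9 kb in which human LTK (leukocyte receptor tyrosine kinase, also called TYK1) was placed in the MAC-tag-C backbone by Gateway cloning. In bacteria it replicates from a high-copy ColE1/pUC-type origin and is selected with ampicillin through the β-lactamase gene. Leftover backbone elements include a partial f1 origin and lac promoter/operator sequences.

The LTK open reading frame sits between attB1 and attB2 recombination sites, downstream of the CMV immediate-early enhancer and promoter. Short matches to tet-operator-containing promoters lie just after the CMV promoter. This arrangement is consistent with a tetracycline-repressible CMV/TetO design, although the record does not say so explicitly. Downstream of attB2, on the same strand, is a coding region annotated as E. coli birA, the biotin ligase, followed by the bovine growth hormone polyadenylation signal. This placement matches a C-terminal tag on LTK, as the backbone name implies. The annotation does not resolve any other tag components or any mutations in the ligase.

An FRT site lies immediately upstream of a hygromycin resistance gene with an SV40 polyadenylation signal, and only a small fragment of SV40 promoter is annotated nearby. This layout is typical of vectors built for FLP-mediated integration at a genomic FRT site, where hygromycin resistance is gained only after correct insertion.

The stated purpose is MAC-tagged expression of human LTK. The associated publication maps the physical and functional interactomes of human receptor tyrosine kinases, and a fused biotin ligase suits proximity labelling of neighbouring proteins.
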