Features (pLannotate 1.2.2; 24 found; start..end, strand, type, name):
   1770..1794    -  protein_bind   attB2: mutant version of attB; recombination site for the Gateway® BP reaction BP Clonase™
   1982..2941    +  CDS            birA: BIRA_ECOLI - Also known as bioR, dhbB. Experimental evidence at protein level: Swiss-Prot protein existence level 1. Acts both as a biotin--[acetyl-CoA-carboxylase] ligase and a biotin-operon repressor. In the presence of ATP, BirA activates biotin to form the BirA-biotinyl-5'-adenylate (BirA-bio-5'-AMP or holoBirA) complex. HoloBirA can either transfer the biotinyl moiety to the biotin carboxyl carrier protein (BCCP) subunit of acetyl-CoA carboxylase, or bind to the biotin operator site and inhibit transcription of the operon. From Escherichia coli (strain K12).
   2991..3215    +  polyA_signal   bGH poly(A) signal: bovine growth hormone polyadenylation signal
   3219..3240    +  promoter       SV40 promoter (fragment): SV40 enhancer and early promoter
   3261..3494    +  rep_origin     f1 ori (fragment) (sequence partly withheld): f1 bacteriophage origin of replication; arrow indicates direction of (+) strand synthesis
   3499..3546    +  protein_bind   FRT: FLP-mediated recombination occurs in the 8-bp core sequence TCTAGAAA (Turan and Bode, 2011). FLP recombinase from the Saccharomyces cerevisiae 2μ plasmid
   3554..4576    +  CDS            HygR: aminoglycoside phosphotransferase from E. coli; aph(4)-Ia; confers resistance to hygromycin
   4586..4711    +  CDS            ble (fragment): BLE_KLEPN - Experimental evidence at protein level: Swiss-Prot protein existence level 1. Binding protein with a strong affinity to the bleomycin family of antibiotics. Binds to CL990; an antimitotic-antibiotic compound. From Klebsiella pneumoniae.
   4706..4827    +  polyA_signal   SV40 poly(A) signal: SV40 polyadenylation signal
   4900..4916    -  protein_bind   lac operator: The lac repressor binds to the lac operator to inhibit transcription in E. coli. This inhibition can be relieved by adding lactose or isopropyl-β-D-thiogalactopyranoside (IPTG). lac repressor encoded by lacI
   4924..4954    -  promoter       lac promoter: promoter for the E. coli lac operon
   4969..4990    -  protein_bind   CAP binding site: CAP binding activates transcription in the presence of cAMP. E. coli catabolite activator protein
   5003..5095    -  CDS            lacI (fragment): lac repressor; lacI; The lac repressor binds to the lac operator to inhibit transcription in E. coli. This inhibition can be relieved by adding lactose or isopropyl-β-D-thiogalactopyranoside (IPTG).
   5278..5866    -  rep_origin     ori: high-copy-number ColE1/pMB1/pBR322/pUC origin of replication
   6037..6897    -  CDS            AmpR: β-lactamase; bla; confers resistance to ampicillin, carbenicillin, and related antibiotics
   6898..7002    -  promoter       AmpR promoter: bla
   7061..7113    -  misc_feature   bom (fragment): basis of mobility region from pBR322
   7268..7647    +  enhancer       CMV enhancer: human cytomegalovirus immediate early enhancer
   7648..7851    +  promoter       CMV promoter: human cytomegalovirus (CMV) immediate early promoter
   7853..7872    +  promoter       PLtetO-1 promoter (fragment): modified phage lambda PL promoter with tet operator sites (Lutz and Bujard, 1997)
   7874..7893    +  promoter       PLtetO-1 promoter (fragment): modified phage lambda PL promoter with tet operator sites (Lutz and Bujard, 1997)
   7901..7934    +  promoter       TRE3GV promoter (fragment): 3rd-generation Tet-responsive promoter that can be activated by binding of Tet-On® 3G, optimized for retroviral and lentiviral vectors
   8069..8093    +  protein_bind   attB1: mutant version of attB; recombination site for the Gateway® BP reaction BP Clonase™
   8099..1768    +  CDS            LTK (across the origin): LTK_HUMAN - Also known as TYK1. Experimental evidence at protein level: Swiss-Prot protein existence level 1. Receptor with a tyrosine-protein kinase activity. The exact function of this protein is not known. Studies with chimeric proteins (replacing its extracellular region with that of several known growth factor receptors, such as EGFR and CSFIR) demonstrate its ability to promote growth and specifically neurite outgrowth, and cell survival. Signaling appears to involve the PI3 kinase pathway. Involved in regulation of the secretory pathway involving endoplasmic reticulum (ER) export sites
>Addgene plasmid #187762 | MAC_C_LTK | addgene full sequence | sequence record 372723 | Addgene NGS Result
CGGCTGGACGTCGCGGGCTCCCTCTCCGCAGGCCGGCCGCTCACTGCAGGAGGGGGCGGAGGGCGGCCAG
GGCTGCTCCGAGGCTTGGGCGACCCTTGGCTGGGCCGCGGCCGGCGGCTTCGGGGGCGGCGGCGGGGCCT
GCACTGCGGGCGGAGGCGGCGGCGGCTACAGGGGGGGCGACGCTTCAGAGACTGACAACCTCTGGGCTGA
TGGGGAAGATGGAGTATCCTTCATACACCCCAGCAGCGAGCTCTTCCTGCAGCCTCTGGCAGTCACCGAG
AACCACGGAGAGGTAGAGATCCGAAGGCACCTCAACTGCAGTCACTGCCCTTTGAGAGACTGCCAATGGC
AGGCAGAGCTCCAGCTGGCTGAATGCCTGTGCCCAGAAGGCATGGAGCTAGCTGTGGATAACGTCACCTG
CATGGACCTGCACAAGCCCCCAGGCCCTCTGGTTCTGATGGTGGCTGTGGTGGCAACCTCAACACTGAGC
CTCCTTATGGTGTGTGGGGTCCTGATTCTGGTGAAGCAGAAGAAGTGGCAGGGCCTGCAGGAGATGAGGC
TGCCGAGCCCTGAGCTTGAGCTGAGCAAGCTTCGAACCTCTGCCATCAGGACAGCCCCCAATCCCTATTA
TTGCCAGGTGGGGCTTGGCCCGGCCCAGTCCTGGCCTCTGCCACCAGGTGTCACCGAGGTTTCCCCAGCC
AATGTTACTCTGCTCAGAGCCCTGGGCCATGGTGCCTTTGGGGAGGTGTATGAGGGACTGGTAATTGGCC
TTCCTGGGGACTCCAGTCCCCTGCAGGTAGCTATCAAGACCCTGCCAGAACTCTGCTCGCCTCAGGATGA
GCTGGATTTCCTCATGGAGGCCCTCATCATCAGCAAGTTTCGCCATCAGAACATTGTGCGGTGTGTGGGG
CTCAGCCTCAGGGCCACCCCTCGCCTCATTCTGCTGGAACTGATGTCTGGAGGGGACATGAAGAGTTTCC
TGAGGCACAGTCGGCCACACCTGGGCCAGCCATCACCTCTGGTCATGCGGGACCTGCTGCAACTGGCCCA
GGACATAGCCCAGGGCTGCCACTACCTGGAGGAAAATCACTTCATCCACAGGGATATTGCCGCCCGGAAC
TGCCTGCTGAGCTGCGCTGGACCCAGCCGAGTGGCCAAGATTGGGGACTTTGGGATGGCACGAGATATCT
ACCGGGCCAGTTATTACCGCAGGGGGGACCGGGCCTTGCTCCCAGTCAAGTGGATGCCCCCAGAGGCCTT
CCTGGAGGGCATCTTCACATCCAAGACAGATTCCTGGTCTTTTGGGGTGCTGCTCTGGGAGATCTTCTCA
CTGGGCTACATGCCCTATCCTGGGCGCACCAACCAGGAGGTGCTGGACTTCGTCGTTGGAGGAGGCCGGA
TGGACCCTCCTAGGGGCTGCCCAGGGCCTGTGTACCGCATCATGACCCAGTGTTGGCAGCACGAGCCTGA
GCTCCGCCCTAGCTTTGCCAGCATCTTGGAGCGTCTGCAGTACTGCACTCAGGACCCGGATGTGCTGAAT
TCACTCCTGCCAATGGAGCTGGGGCCCACCCCAGAGGAGGAAGGGACTTCTGGGCTGGGGAACAGATCTT
TGGAGTGCCTAAGACCCCCACAGCCCCAGGAACTGAGTCCAGAGAAGTTGAAAAGCTGGGGAGGTAGCCC
TCTTGGCCCCTGGCTGTCCTCTGGCCTCAAGCCCCTCAAATCCAGGGGCCTCCAACCTCAGAACCTTTGG
AATCCCACTTATCGCTCCGACCCAGCTTTCTTGTACAAAGTGGTTGATATCAAGGCCGCCGACATCACCA
GCCTGTACAAGAAAGTGGGGTGGAGCCATCCCCAGTTCGAGAAGGGCGGAGGATCTGGCGGCGGAAGCGG
CGGAGGAAGCTGGTCCCACCCTCAGTTTGAGAAAGGCACCGAGCTGGGCAGCACCATGGCCAGCTACCCC
TACGACGTGCCCGACTACGCCAAGGACAACACCGTGCCCCTGAAGCTGATCGCCCTGCTGGCCAACGGCG
AGTTCCACTCTGGCGAGCAGCTGGGCGAGACACTGGGCATGAGCAGAGCCGCCATCAACAAGCACATCCA
GACCCTGCGGGACTGGGGCGTGGACGTGTTCACAGTGCCCGGCAAGGGCTACAGCCTGCCCGAGCCCATC
CAGCTGCTGAACGCCAAGCAGATCCTGGGCCAGCTGGATGGCGGATCTGTGGCCGTGCTGCCCGTGATCG
ACAGCACCAACCAGTATCTGCTCGACCGGATCGGCGAGCTGAAGTCCGGCGACGCCTGTATCGCCGAGTA
CCAGCAGGCCGGCAGAGGCGGCAGGGGCAGAAAGTGGTTCAGCCCCTTCGGCGCCAACCTGTACCTGAGC
ATGTTCTGGAGACTGGAACAGGGCCCAGCCGCCGCTATTGGCCTGAGCCTGGTCATCGGCATCGTGATGG
CCGAGGTGCTGCGGAAGCTGGGCGCCGACAAAGTGCGCGTGAAGTGGCCCAACGACCTGTATCTGCAGGA
CCGGAAGCTGGCCGGCATCCTGGTGGAACTGACCGGCAAAACAGGCGACGCCGCCCAGATCGTGATCGGC
GCTGGCATCAACATGGCCATGCGGCGGGTGGAAGAGAGCGTGGTCAACCAGGGCTGGATCACCCTGCAGG
AAGCCGGCATCAACCTGGACCGGAACACCCTGGCCGCCATGCTGATCAGAGAGCTGAGAGCCGCCCTGGA
ACTGTTCGAGCAGGAAGGCCTGGCCCCCTACCTGAGCAGATGGGAGAAGCTGGACAACTTCATCAACCGG
CCCGTGAAACTGATCATCGGCGACAAAGAGATCTTCGGCATCAGCCGGGGCATCGACAAGCAGGGGGCCC
TGCTCCTGGAACAGGACGGCATCATCAAGCCCTGGATGGGCGGCGAGATCAGCCTGCGGAGCGCCGAGAA
GTGATGACTCGAGTCTAGAGGGCCCGTTTAAACCCGCTGATCAGCCTCGACTGTGCCTTCTAGTTGCCAG
CCATCTGTTGTTTGCCCCTCCCCCGTGCCTTCCTTGACCCTGGAAGGTGCCACTCCCACTGTCCTTTCCT
AATAAAATGAGGAAATTGCATCGCATTGTCTGAGTAGGTGTCATTCTATTCTGGGGGGTGGGGTGGGGCA
GGACAGCAAGGGGGAGGATTGGGAAGACAATAGCAGGCATGCTGGGGATGCGGTGGGCTCTATGGCTTCT
GAGGCGGAAAGAACCAGCTGGGGCTCTAGGGGGTATCCCC
[124 nt withheld, positions 3261-3384]
C
[91 nt withheld, positions 3386-3476]
AGGGTGATGGTTCACGTACCTAGAAGTTCCTATTCCGAAGTTCCTATTCTCTAGAAAGTATAGGAACTTC
CTTGGCCAAAAAGCCTGAACTCACCGCGACGTCTGTCGAGAAGTTTCTGATCGAAAAGTTCGACAGCGTC
TCCGACCTGATGCAGCTCTCGGAGGGCGAAGAATCTCGTGCTTTCAGCTTCGATGTAGGAGGGCGTGGAT
ATGTCCTGCGGGTAAATAGCTGCGCCGATGGTTTCTACAAAGATCGTTATGTTTATCGGCACTTTGCATC
GGCCGCGCTCCCGATTCCGGAAGTGCTTGACATTGGGGAATTCAGCGAGAGCCTGACCTATTGCATCTCC
CGCCGTGCACAGGGTGTCACGTTGCAAGACCTGCCTGAAACCGAACTGCCCGCTGTTCTGCAGCCGGTCG
CGGAGGCCATGGATGCGATCGCTGCGGCCGATCTTAGCCAGACGAGCGGGTTCGGCCCATTCGGACCGCA
AGGAATCGGTCAATACACTACATGGCGTGATTTCATATGCGCGATTGCTGATCCCCATGTGTATCACTGG
CAAACTGTGATGGACGACACCGTCAGTGCGTCCGTCGCGCAGGCTCTCGATGAGCTGATGCTTTGGGCCG
AGGACTGCCCCGAAGTCCGGCACCTCGTGCACGCGGATTTCGGCTCCAACAATGTCCTGACGGACAATGG
CCGCATAACAGCGGTCATTGACTGGAGCGAGGCGATGTTCGGGGATTCCCAATACGAGGTCGCCAACATC
TTCTTCTGGAGGCCGTGGTTGGCTTGTATGGAGCAGCAGACGCGCTACTTCGAGCGGAGGCATCCGGAGC
TTGCAGGATCGCCGCGGCTCCGGGCGTATATGCTCCGCATTGGTCTTGACCAACTCTATCAGAGCTTGGT
TGACGGCAATTTCGATGATGCAGCTTGGGCGCAGGGTCGATGCGACGCAATCGTCCGATCCGGAGCCGGG
ACTGTCGGGCGTACACAAATCGCCCGCAGAAGCGCGGCCGTCTGGACCGATGGCTGTGTAGAAGTACTCG
CCGATAGTGGAAACCGACGCCCCAGCACTCGTCCGAGGGCAAAGGAATAGCACGTACTACGAGATTTCGA
TTCCACCGCCGCCTTCTATGAAAGGTTGGGCTTCGGAATCGTTTTCCGGGACGCCGGCTGGATGATCCTC
CAGCGCGGGGATCTCATGCTGGAGTTCTTCGCCCACCCCAACTTGTTTATTGCAGCTTATAATGGTTACA
AATAAAGCAATAGCATCACAAATTTCACAAATAAAGCATTTTTTTCACTGCATTCTAGTTGTGGTTTGTC
CAAACTCATCAATGTATCTTATCATGTCTGTATACCGTCGACCTCTAGCTAGAGCTTGGCGTAATCATGG
TCATAGCTGTTTCCTGTGTGAAATTGTTATCCGCTCACAATTCCACACAACATACGAGCCGGAAGCATAA
AGTGTAAAGCCTGGGGTGCCTAATGAGTGAGCTAACTCACATTAATTGCGTTGCGCTCACTGCCCGCTTT
CCAGTCGGGAAACCTGTCGTGCCAGCTGCATTAATGAATCGGCCAACGCGCGGGGAGAGGCGGTTTGCGT
ATTGGGCGCTCTTCCGCTTCCTCGCTCACTGACTCGCTGCGCTCGGTCGTTCGGCTGCGGCGAGCGGTAT
CAGCTCACTCAAAGGCGGTAATACGGTTATCCACAGAATCAGGGGATAACGCAGGAAAGAACATGTGAGC
AAAAGGCCAGCAAAAGGCCAGGAACCGTAAAAAGGCCGCGTTGCTGGCGTTTTTCCATAGGCTCCGCCCC
CCTGACGAGCATCACAAAAATCGACGCTCAAGTCAGAGGTGGCGAAACCCGACAGGACTATAAAGATACC
AGGCGTTTCCCCCTGGAAGCTCCCTCGTGCGCTCTCCTGTTCCGACCCTGCCGCTTACCGGATACCTGTC
CGCCTTTCTCCCTTCGGGAAGCGTGGCGCTTTCTCATAGCTCACGCTGTAGGTATCTCAGTTCGGTGTAG
GTCGTTCGCTCCAAGCTGGGCTGTGTGCACGAACCCCCCGTTCAGCCCGACCGCTGCGCCTTATCCGGTA
ACTATCGTCTTGAGTCCAACCCGGTAAGACACGACTTATCGCCACTGGCAGCAGCCACTGGTAACAGGAT
TAGCAGAGCGAGGTATGTAGGCGGTGCTACAGAGTTCTTGAAGTGGTGGCCTAACTACGGCTACACTAGA
AGAACAGTATTTGGTATCTGCGCTCTGCTGAAGCCAGTTACCTTCGGAAAAAGAGTTGGTAGCTCTTGAT
CCGGCAAACAAACCACCGCTGGTAGCGGTGGTTTTTTTGTTTGCAAGCAGCAGATTACGCGCAGAAAAAA
AGGATCTCAAGAAGATCCTTTGATCTTTTCTACGGGGTCTGACGCTCAGTGGAACGAAAACTCACGTTAA
GGGATTTTGGTCATGAGATTATCAAAAAGGATCTTCACCTAGATCCTTTTAAATTAAAAATGAAGTTTTA
AATCAATCTAAAGTATATATGAGTAAACTTGGTCTGACAGTTACCAATGCTTAATCAGTGAGGCACCTAT
CTCAGCGATCTGTCTATTTCGTTCATCCATAGTTGCCTGACTCCCCGTCGTGTAGATAACTACGATACGG
GAGGGCTTACCATCTGGCCCCAGTGCTGCAATGATACCGCGAGACCCACGCTCACCGGCTCCAGATTTAT
CAGCAATAAACCAGCCAGCCGGAAGGGCCGAGCGCAGAAGTGGTCCTGCAACTTTATCCGCCTCCATCCA
GTCTATTAATTGTTGCCGGGAAGCTAGAGTAAGTAGTTCGCCAGTTAATAGTTTGCGCAACGTTGTTGCC
ATTGCTACAGGCATCGTGGTGTCACGCTCGTCGTTTGGTATGGCTTCATTCAGCTCCGGTTCCCAACGAT
CAAGGCGAGTTACATGATCCCCCATGTTGTGCAAAAAAGCGGTTAGCTCCTTCGGTCCTCCGATCGTTGT
CAGAAGTAAGTTGGCCGCAGTGTTATCACTCATGGTTATGGCAGCACTGCATAATTCTCTTACTGTCATG
CCATCCGTAAGATGCTTTTCTGTGACTGGTGAGTACTCAACCAAGTCATTCTGAGAATAGTGTATGCGGC
GACCGAGTTGCTCTTGCCCGGCGTCAATACGGGATAATACCGCGCCACATAGCAGAACTTTAAAAGTGCT
CATCATTGGAAAACGTTCTTCGGGGCGAAAACTCTCAAGGATCTTACCGCTGTTGAGATCCAGTTCGATG
TAACCCACTCGTGCACCCAACTGATCTTCAGCATCTTTTACTTTCACCAGCGTTTCTGGGTGAGCAAAAA
CAGGAAGGCAAAATGCCGCAAAAAAGGGAATAAGGGCGACACGGAAATGTTGAATACTCATACTCTTCCT
TTTTCAATATTATTGAAGCATTTATCAGGGTTATTGTCTCATGAGCGGATACATATTTGAATGTATTTAG
AAAAATAAACAAATAGGGGTTCCGCGCACATTTCCCCGAAAAGTGCCACCTGACGTCGACGGATCGGGAG
ATCTCCCGATCCCCTATGGTGCACTCTCAGTACAATCTGCTCTGATGCCGCATAGTTAAGCCAGTATCTG
CTCCCTGCTTGTGTGTTGGAGGTCGCTGAGTAGTGCGCGAGCAAAATTTAAGCTACAACAAGGCAAGGCT
TGACCGACAATTGCATGAAGAATCTGCTTAGGGTTAGGCGTTTTGCGCTGCTTCGCGATGTACGGGCCAG
ATATACGCGTTGACATTGATTATTGACTAGTTATTAATAGTAATCAATTACGGGGTCATTAGTTCATAGC
CCATATATGGAGTTCCGCGTTACATAACTTACGGTAAATGGCCCGCCTGGCTGACCGCCCAACGACCCCC
GCCCATTGACGTCAATAATGACGTATGTTCCCATAGTAACGCCAATAGGGACTTTCCATTGACGTCAATG
GGTGGAGTATTTACGGTAAACTGCCCACTTGGCAGTACATCAAGTGTATCATATGCCAAGTACGCCCCCT
ATTGACGTCAATGACGGTAAATGGCCCGCCTGGCATTATGCCCAGTACATGACCTTATGGGACTTTCCTA
CTTGGCAGTACATCTACGTATTAGTCATCGCTATTACCATGGTGATGCGGTTTTGGCAGTACATCAATGG
GCGTGGATAGCGGTTTGACTCACGGGGATTTCCAAGTCTCCACCCCATTGACGTCAATGGGAGTTTGTTT
TGGCACCAAAATCAACGGGACTTTCCAAAATGTCGTAACAACTCCGCCCCATTGACGCAAATGGGCGGTA
GGCGTGTACGGTGGGAGGTCTATATAAGCAGAGCTCTCCCTATCAGTGATAGAGATCTCCCTATCAGTGA
TAGAGATCGTCGACGAGCTCGTTTAGTGAACCGTCAGATCGCCTGGAGACGCCATCCACGCTGTTTTGAC
CTCCATAGAAGACACCGGGACCGATCCAGCCTCCGGACTCTAGCGTTTAAACTTAAGCTTGGTACCGAGC
TCGGATCCACTAGTCCAGTGTGGTGGAATTCTGCAGATATCAACAAGTTTGTACAAAAAAGCAGGCTCCA
CCATGGGCTGCTGGGGACAGCTGCTGGTGTGGTTCGGAGCCGCGGGCGCCATTCTCTGCTCTAGCCCGGG
GTCCCAGGAGACTTTTCTGCGGTCCTCGCCCCTGCCGCTGGCAAGTCCCAGCCCCCGGGACCCGAAAGTC
AGCGCCCCGCCTAGTATCTTGGAGCCAGCCTCCCCGCTGAATTCTCCGGGCACCGAGGGGTCTTGGCTGT
TTTCTACCTGCGGGGCCAGCGGCCGGCATGGGCCCACACAGACACAATGTGACGGGGCGTACGCGGGGAC
CAGCGTGGTGGTGACCGTGGGGGCCGCCGGGCAGCTGAGAGGCGTGCAGCTGTGGCGCGTGCCGGGCCCT
GGCCAGTATCTGATCTCAGCCTACGGAGCCGCGGGCGGCAAAGGCGCCAAGAACCACCTGTCGCGGGCGC
ATGGCGTCTTCGTCTCAGCAATCTTCTCCCTCGGTCTCGGGGAGTCGCTGTACATCCTGGTGGGGCAGCA
GGGAGAGGACGCCTGTCCCGGAGGTAGCCCGGAGAGCCAGCTCGTCTGCCTCGGGGAGTCTCGAGCCGTT
GAAGAGCACGCGGCGATGGATGGGAGCGAAGGGGTCCCGGGGTCGCGGCGCTGGGCGGGAGGTGGCGGGG
GTGGCGGGGGCGCCACCTACGTTTTCCGGGTGCGCGCTGGCGAGCTGGAACCGTTGCTGGTGGCGGCCGG
AGGCGGCGGTCGGGCCTACCTGAGGCCGCGGGACCGAGGCCGGACTCAGGCCTCCCCCGAGAAACTGGAG
AACCGCTCGGAGGCGCCCGGGAGCGGCGGGAGAGGCGGGGCGGCAGGTGGTGGGGG
